Addgene plasmid #41510: TAL-4TG1
Depositing lab: Veit Hornung. Depositing organization: Universitaetsklinikum Bonn. Publication: A ligation-independent cloning technique for high-throughput assembly of transcription activator-like effector genes. Schmid-Burgk JL, Schmidt T, Kaiser V, Honing K, Hornung V. Nat Biotechnol. 2012 Dec 16. doi: 10.1038/nbt.2460. PubMed 23242165.
Backbone
  Vector backbone: Custom backbone
  Backbone size w/o insert (bp): 2961
  Vector type: PCR Cloning Vector
Growth in bacteria
  Bacterial resistance: Ampicillin, 100 μg/mL
  Growth temperature: 37°C
  Growth strain: DH10B
  Copy number: High Copy
Gene/Insert
  Gene/Insert name: 4TG1
  Species: Synthetic
  Insert size (bp): 220
  Cloning method: Unknown
  Sequencing primers: 5′ M13_pUC_fwd; 3′ M13_pUC_rev
Terms and licenses: Academic/Nonprofit Terms; Industry Terms: Not Available to Industry
How to cite: TAL-4TG1 was a gift from Veit Hornung (Addgene plasmid # 41510 ; http://n2t.net/addgene:41510 ; RRID:Addgene_41510)
