[The description below was written by a language model from this plasmid's Addgene catalogue record.]
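Description:
TAL-4TG1 is a small bacterial cloning plasmid that stores one building block from a library used for ligation-independent assembly of transcription activator-like effector (TALE) genes. The backbone is described only as a custom PCR cloning vector of about 2.96 kb. It is maintained at high copy number in E. coli and selected with ampicillin. The record does not name the origin of replication, and no feature table is provided, so other backbone elements cannot be confirmed. The listed sequencing primers are the standard M13/pUC forward and reverse primers, which indicates that these priming sites flank the insert, as in common pUC-type cloning vectors.

The payload is a synthetic insert of about 220 bp called 4TG1. This size fits a short block of TALE repeat units, each of which is roughly 100 bp and recognises a single DNA base through its repeat-variable diresidue. The name may encode the block's position in the assembly and the bases it targets (T and G), but the record does not explain the naming scheme, so this reading is only an inference. No promoter, tag or reporter is recorded, and the plasmid appears to be a storage and template vector rather than an expression construct.

In the associated high-throughput approach, such library fragments are joined in a defined order through complementary single-stranded overhangs, without ligase. This builds full-length TALE DNA-binding arrays with chosen sequence specificity, which can be used in designer nucleases or transcriptional regulators. The cloning method used to make this particular plasmid is not stated.
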