>Addgene plasmid #41510 | TAL-4TG1 | depositor partial sequence | sequence record 55379 | TAL-4TG1 sequence 220 bps
GAATGCAGGTTGTCGCCATCGCCTCTAACGGTGGGGGAAAGCAAGCCCTGGAAACCGTGCAAAGGTTGTT
GCCCGTCCTTTGTCAAGACCACGGCCTTACACCCGAGCAAGTCGTGGCCATTGCATCAAACAAGGGTGGC
AAACAGGCTCTTGAGACTGTTCAGAGACTTCTCCCAGTTCTCTGTCAAGCCCACGGTTTGACACCCGACC
AAGGGCATTC
