>Addgene plasmid #41510 | TAL-4TG1 | addgene partial sequence | sequence record 55929 | M13_pUC_fwd
TCGAGCTCGGTACCTCGCGAATGCATCTAGATATTTGGGAATGCCCTTGGTCGGGTGTCAAACCGTGGGC
TTGACAGAGAACTGGGAGAAGTCTCTGAACAGTCTCAAGAGCCTGTTTGCCACCCTTGTTTGATGCAATG
GCCACGACTTGCTCGGGTGTAAGGCCGTGGTCTTGACAAAGGACGGGCAACAACCTTTGCACGGTTTCCA
GGGCTTGCTTTCCCCCACCGTTAGAGGCGATGGCGACAACCTGCATTCATTTGGATCGGATCCCGGGCCC
GTCGACTGCAGAGGCCTGCATGCAAGCTTGGCGTAATCATGGTCATAGCTGTTTCCTGTGTGAAATTGTT
ATCCGCTCACAATTCCACACAACATACGAGCCGGAAGCATAAAGTGTAAAGCCTGGGGTGCCTAATGAGT
GAGCTAACTCACATTAATTGCGTTGCGCTCACTGCCCGCTTTCCAGTCGGGAAACCTGTCGTGCCAGCTG
CATTAATGAATCGGCCAACGCGCGGGGAGAGGCGGTTTGCGTATTGGGCGCTCTTCCGCTTCCTCGCTCA
CTGACTCGCTGCGCTCGGTCGTTCGGCTGCGGCGAGCGGTATCAGCTCACTCAAAGGCGGTAATACGGTT
ATCCACAGAATCAGGGGATAACGCAGGAAAGAACATGTGAGCAAAAGGCCAGCAAAAGGCCAGGAACCGT
AAAAAGGCCGCGTTGCTGGCGTTTTTCCATAGGCTCCGCCCCCCTGACGAGCATCACAAAAATCGACGCT
CAAGTCAGAGGTGGCGAAACCCGACAGGACTATAAAGATACCAGGCGTTTCCCCCTGGAAGCTCCCTCGT
GCGCTCTCCTGTTCCGACCCTGCCGCTTACCGGATACCTGTCCGCCTTTCTC
